Addgene plasmid #158326: pLKO_AU1.Ollas.NWS_NGFR
Purpose: Protein Barcode (Pro-Code) for vector/cell tracking. Contains U6 trRNA cassette for sgRNA cloning. Enables phenotypic CRISPR screens at a single cell resolution (using cytometry).
Depositing lab: Brian Brown. Depositing organization: Icahn School of Medicine at Mount Sinai. Publication: Protein Barcodes Enable High-Dimensional Single-Cell CRISPR Screens. Wroblewska A, Dhainaut M, Ben-Zvi B, Rose SA, Park ES, Amir ED, Bektesevic A, Baccarini A, Merad M, Rahman AH, Brown BD. Cell. 2018 Nov 1;175(4):1141-1155.e16. doi: 10.1016/j.cell.2018.09.022. Epub 2018 Oct 18. PubMed 30343902.
Backbone
  Vector backbone: pLKO
  Backbone size w/o insert (bp): 9000
  Vector type: Lentiviral, CRISPR
Growth in bacteria
  Bacterial resistance: Ampicillin, 100 μg/mL
  Growth temperature: 37°C
  Growth strain: NEB Stable
  Copy number: High Copy
Gene/Insert
  Gene/Insert name: Pro-Code Tagged human dNGFR
  Species: H. sapiens (human)
  Insert size (bp): 1000
  Mutation: Truncation of the signaling domain
  Entrez Gene: NGFR (a.k.a. CD271, Gp80-LNGFR, TNFRSF16, p75(NTR), p75NTR)
  Promoter: EF1a
  Tag / fusion protein: AU1.Ollas.NWS (N terminal on insert)
  Cloning method: Restriction Enzyme; 5′ cloning site Unknown (unknown if destroyed)
  Sequencing primers: 5′ cctttttgagtttggatcttggttcat
Terms and licenses: Academic/Nonprofit Terms; Industry Terms: Not Available to Industry
How to cite: pLKO_AU1.Ollas.NWS_NGFR was a gift from Brian Brown (Addgene plasmid # 158326 ; http://n2t.net/addgene:158326 ; RRID:Addgene_158326)
