[The description below was written by a language model from this plasmid's Addgene catalogue record and the feature table of its GenBank file.]
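Description:
pLKO_AU1.Ollas.NWS_NGFR is a lentiviral CRISPR vector built on the pLKO backbone that pairs a guide RNA expression cassette with a protein barcode ("Pro-Code") so that transduced cells can be identified by cytometry. It is a self-inactivating HIV-1-derived transfer plasmid: an RSV promoter drives a truncated 5' LTR, followed by the Psi packaging signal, RRE and cPPT/CTS, with a U3-deleted 3' LTR closing the proviral unit. Outside the viral region lie an SV40 poly(A) signal and SV40 origin. In bacteria it is maintained through a high-copy ColE1/pUC-type origin with ampicillin selection (AmpR), and an f1 origin is also present. The annotated sequence is about 8.8 kb. No mammalian drug-selection marker is annotated.

Two expression units sit within the provirus. A human U6 (RNA polymerase III) promoter lies upstream of an S. pyogenes Cas9 guide RNA scaffold, with a gap between them into which a user-chosen sgRNA spacer is cloned. Cas9 itself is not encoded. Downstream, the EF-1-alpha promoter with its intron A and a Kozak sequence drives human NGFR truncated to remove its signaling domain (dNGFR), carrying an N-terminal combination of three epitopes: AU1, OLLAS and NWS. The feature table annotates the OLLAS tag and a Strep-Tag II, which presumably corresponds to NWS, while AU1 and the NGFR coding sequence are not annotated. A WPRE follows to enhance transcript expression.

The inert receptor serves as a scaffold for the epitope combination, which acts as a barcode detectable with antibodies. Linking each barcode to a particular sgRNA allows pooled phenotypic CRISPR screens to be read out at single-cell resolution, as well as general vector or cell tracking.
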