LOCUS       Exported 8841 bp ds-DNA circular SYN 13-MAY-2021
DEFINITION  Protein Barcode (Pro-Code) for vector/cell tracking. Contains U6
            trRNA cassette for sgRNA cloning. Enables phenotypic CRISPR screens
            at a single cell resolution (using cytometry)..
ACCESSION   .
VERSION     .
KEYWORDS    pLKO_AU1.Ollas.NWS_NGFR
SOURCE      synthetic DNA construct
  ORGANISM  synthetic DNA construct
REFERENCE   1 (bases 1 to 8841)
  AUTHORS   Wroblewska A, Dhainaut M, Ben-Zvi B, Rose SA, Park ES, Amir ED,
            Bektesevic A, Baccarini A, Merad M, Rahman AH, Brown BD
  TITLE     Protein Barcodes Enable High-Dimensional Single-Cell CRISPR Screens.
  JOURNAL   Cell. 2018 Nov 1;175(4):1141-1155.e16. doi:
            10.1016/j.cell.2018.09.022. Epub 2018 Oct 18.
  PUBMED    30343902
REFERENCE   2 (bases 1 to 8841)
  AUTHORS   .
  TITLE     Direct Submission
  JOURNAL   Exported May 13, 2021 from SnapGene Server 1.1.58
            http://www.snapgene.com
FEATURES             Location/Qualifiers
     source          1..8841
                     /organism="synthetic DNA construct"
                     /mol_type="other DNA"
     primer_bind     813..833
                     /label=EF1a-F
                     /note="Human elongation factor-1a promoter, forward primer"
     regulatory      914..923
                     /regulatory_class="other"
                     /note="vertebrate consensus sequence for strong initiation
                     of translation (Kozak, 1987)"
     CDS             1052..1093
                     /codon_start=1
                     /product="Escherichia coli OmpF Linker and mouse Langerin
                     fusion sequence tag (Park et al., 2008)"
                     /label=OLLAS tag
                     /translation="SGFANELGPRLMGK"
     CDS             1118..1141
                     /codon_start=1
                     /product="peptide that binds Strep-Tactin(R), an engineered
                     form of streptavidin"
                     /label=Strep-Tag II
                     /translation="WSHPQFEK"
     misc_feature    1904..2492
                     /label=WPRE
                     /note="woodchuck hepatitis virus posttranscriptional
                     regulatory element"
     primer_bind     complement(1957..1977)
                     /label=WPRE-R
                     /note="WPRE, reverse primer"
     CDS             complement(2375..2386)
                     /codon_start=1
                     /product="Factor Xa recognition and cleavage site"
                     /label=Factor Xa site
                     /translation="IEGR"
     LTR             2567..2800
                     /label=3' LTR (Delta-U3)
                     /note="self-inactivating 3' long terminal repeat (LTR) from
                     HIV-1"
     polyA_signal    2872..2993
                     /label=SV40 poly(A) signal
                     /note="SV40 polyadenylation signal"
     primer_bind     complement(2909..2928)
                     /label=SV40pA-R
                     /note="SV40 polyA, reverse primer"
     primer_bind     2963..2982
                     /label=EBV-rev
                     /note="SV40 polyA terminator, reverse primer"
     rep_origin      3033..3168
                     /label=SV40 ori
                     /note="SV40 origin of replication"
     primer_bind     3095..3114
                     /label=SV40pro-F
                     /note="SV40 promoter/origin, forward primer"
     primer_bind     complement(3188..3207)
                     /label=T7
                     /note="T7 promoter, forward primer"
     promoter        complement(3189..3207)
                     /label=T7 promoter
                     /note="promoter for bacteriophage T7 RNA polymerase"
     primer_bind     complement(3217..3234)
                     /label=M13 Forward
                     /note="In lacZ gene. Also called M13-F20 or M13 (-21)
                     Forward"
     primer_bind     complement(3217..3233)
                     /label=M13 fwd
                     /note="common sequencing primer, one of multiple similar
                     variants"
     primer_bind     complement(3226..3248)
                     /label=M13/pUC Forward
                     /note="In lacZ gene"
     rep_origin      3375..3830
                     /direction=RIGHT
                     /label=f1 ori
                     /note="f1 bacteriophage origin of replication; arrow
                     indicates direction of (+) strand synthesis"
     primer_bind     complement(3462..3481)
                     /label=F1ori-R
                     /note="F1 origin, reverse primer"
     primer_bind     3672..3693
                     /label=F1ori-F
                     /note="F1 origin, forward primer"
     promoter        3856..3960
                     /gene="bla"
                     /label=AmpR promoter
     CDS             3961..4821
                     /codon_start=1
                     /gene="bla"
                     /product="beta-lactamase"
                     /label=AmpR
                     /note="confers resistance to ampicillin, carbenicillin, and
                     related antibiotics"
                     /translation="MSIQHFRVALIPFFAAFCLPVFAHPETLVKVKDAEDQLGARVGYI
                     ELDLNSGKILESFRPEERFPMMSTFKVLLCGAVLSRIDAGQEQLGRRIHYSQNDLVEYS
                     PVTEKHLTDGMTVRELCSAAITMSDNTAANLLLTTIGGPKELTAFLHNMGDHVTRLDRW
                     EPELNEAIPNDERDTTMPVAMATTLRKLLTGELLTLASRQQLIDWMEADKVAGPLLRSA
                     LPAGWFIADKSGAGERGSRGIIAALGPDGKPSRIVVIYTTGSQATMDERNRQIAEIGAS
                     LIKHW"
     primer_bind     complement(4179..4198)
                     /label=Amp-R
                     /note="Ampicillin resistance gene, reverse primer"
     rep_origin      4992..5580
                     /direction=RIGHT
                     /label=ori
                     /note="high-copy-number ColE1/pMB1/pBR322/pUC origin of
                     replication"
     primer_bind     5481..5500
                     /label=pBR322ori-F
                     /note="pBR322 origin, forward primer"
     primer_bind     5734..5751
                     /label=L4440
                     /note="L4440 vector, forward primer"
     protein_bind    5868..5889
                     /label=CAP binding site
                     /bound_moiety="E. coli catabolite activator protein"
                     /note="CAP binding activates transcription in the presence
                     of cAMP."
     promoter        5904..5934
                     /label=lac promoter
                     /note="promoter for the E. coli lac operon"
     protein_bind    5942..5958
                     /label=lac operator
                     /bound_moiety="lac repressor encoded by lacI"
                     /note="The lac repressor binds to the lac operator to
                     inhibit transcription in E. coli. This inhibition can be
                     relieved by adding lactose or
                     isopropyl-beta-D-thiogalactopyranoside (IPTG)."
     primer_bind     5947..5969
                     /label=M13/pUC Reverse
                     /note="In lacZ gene"
     primer_bind     5966..5982
                     /label=M13 rev
                     /note="common sequencing primer, one of multiple similar
                     variants"
     primer_bind     5966..5982
                     /label=M13 Reverse
                     /note="In lacZ gene. Also called M13-rev"
     primer_bind     6001..6021
                     /label=T3
                     /note="T3 promoter, forward primer"
     promoter        6003..6021
                     /label=T3 promoter
                     /note="promoter for bacteriophage T3 RNA polymerase"
     promoter        6049..6275
                     /label=RSV promoter
                     /note="Rous sarcoma virus enhancer/promoter"
     LTR             6276..6456
                     /label=5' LTR (truncated)
                     /note="truncated 5' long terminal repeat (LTR) from HIV-1"
     misc_feature    6503..6628
                     /label=HIV-1 Psi
                     /note="packaging signal of human immunodeficiency virus
                     type 1"
     misc_feature    7121..7354
                     /label=RRE
                     /note="The Rev response element (RRE) of HIV-1 allows for
                     Rev-dependent mRNA export from the nucleus to the
                     cytoplasm."
     CDS             7539..7583
                     /codon_start=1
                     /product="antigenic peptide corresponding to amino acids
                     655 to 669 of the HIV envelope protein gp41 (Lutje Hulsik
                     et al., 2013)"
                     /label=gp41 peptide
                     /note="recognized by the 2H10 single-chain llama nanobody"
                     /translation="KNEQELLELDKWASL"
     promoter        7881..8121
                     /label=U6 promoter
                     /note="RNA polymerase III promoter for human U6 snRNA"
     primer_bind     7881..7901
                     /label=hU6-F
                     /note="Human U6 promoter, forward primer"
     primer_bind     8052..8071
                     /label=LKO.1 5'
                     /note="Human U6 promoter, forward primer"
     misc_RNA        8148..8223
                     /label=gRNA scaffold
                     /note="guide RNA scaffold for the Streptococcus pyogenes
                     CRISPR/Cas9 system"
     misc_feature    8271..8388
                     /label=cPPT/CTS
                     /note="central polypurine tract and central termination
                     sequence of HIV-1"
     promoter        8528..865
                     /label=EF-1-alpha promoter
                     /note="strong constitutive promoter for human elongation
                     factor EF-1-alpha"
     intron          8759..856
                     /label=EF-1-alpha intron A
                     /note="intron upstream of the start codon of human
                     EF-1-alpha"
ORIGIN
        1 gcagtacgtg attcttgatc ccgagcttcg ggttggaagt gggtgggaga gttcgaggcc
       61 ttgcgcttaa ggagcccctt cgcctcgtgc ttgagttgag gcctggcctg ggcgctgggg
      121 ccgccgcgtg cgaatctggt ggcaccttcg cgcctgtctc gctgctttcg ataagtctct
      181 agccatttaa aatttttgat gacctgctgc gacgcttttt ttctggcaag atagtcttgt
      241 aaatgcgggc caagatctgc acactggtat ttcggttttt ggggccgcgg gcggcgacgg
      301 ggcccgtgcg tcccagcgca catgttcggc gaggcggggc ctgcgagcgc ggccaccgag
      361 aatcggacgg gggtagtctc aagctggccg gcctgctctg gtgcctggcc tcgcgccgcc
      421 gtgtatcgcc ccgccctggg cggcaaggct ggcccggtcg gcaccagttg cgtgagcgga
      481 aagatggccg cttcccggcc ctgctgcagg gagctcaaaa tggaggacgc ggcgctcggg
      541 agagcgggcg ggtgagtcac ccacacaaag gaaaagggcc tttccgtcct cagccgtcgc
      601 ttcatgtgac tccacggagt accgggcgcc gtccaggcac ctcgattagt tctcgagctt
      661 ttggagtacg tcgtctttag gttgggggga ggggttttat gcgatggagt ttccccacac
      721 tgagtgggtg gagactgaag ttaggccagc ttggcacttg atgtaattct ccttggaatt
      781 tgcccttttt gagtttggat cttggttcat tctcaagcct cagacagtgg ttcaaagttt
      841 ttttcttcca tttcaggtgt cgtgaggaat tctgcagtcg atcgacggta ccgcgggccc
      901 gggatccacg gtcgccacca tgggggcagg tgccaccggc cgcgccatgg acgggccgcg
      961 cctgctgctg ttgctgcttc tgggggtgtc ccttggaggt gccaaggagg catgcgacac
     1021 ctatcggtac attggaggag gcgggggagg gagcggcttc gccaacgagc tgggccccag
     1081 gctgatgggc aagtgcggag gaggcggggg agggaactgg tcccaccccc aattcgagaa
     1141 acccacaggc ctgtacacac acagcggtga gtgctgcaaa gcctgcaacc tgggcgaggg
     1201 tgtggcccag ccttgtggag ccaaccagac cgtgtgtgag ccctgcctgg acagcgtgac
     1261 gttctccgac gtggtgagcg cgaccgagcc gtgcaagccg tgcaccgagt gcgtggggct
     1321 ccagagcatg tcggcgccgt gcgtggaggc cgacgacgcc gtgtgccgct gcgcctacgg
     1381 ctactaccag gatgagacga ctgggcgctg cgaggcgtgc cgcgtgtgcg aggcgggctc
     1441 gggcctcgtg ttctcctgcc aggacaagca gaacaccgtg tgcgaggagt gccccgacgg
     1501 cacgtattcc gacgaggcca accacgtgga cccgtgcctg ccctgcaccg tgtgcgagga
     1561 caccgagcgc cagctccgcg agtgcacacg ctgggccgac gccgagtgcg aggagatccc
     1621 tggccgttgg attacacggt ccacaccccc agagggctcg gacagcacag cccccagcac
     1681 ccaggagcct gaggcacctc cagaacaaga cctcatagcc agcacggtgg caggtgtggt
     1741 gaccacagtg atgggcagct cccagcccgt ggtgacccga ggcaccaccg acaacctcat
     1801 ccctgtctat tgctccatcc tggctgctgt ggttgtgggc cttgtggcct acatagcctt
     1861 caagaggtgg aacaggggta tcctctagag cggccgcgtc gacaatcaac ctctggatta
     1921 caaaatttgt gaaagattga ctggtattct taactatgtt gctcctttta cgctatgtgg
     1981 atacgctgct ttaatgcctt tgtatcatgc tattgcttcc cgtatggctt tcattttctc
     2041 ctccttgtat aaatcctggt tgctgtctct ttatgaggag ttgtggcccg ttgtcaggca
     2101 acgtggcgtg gtgtgcactg tgtttgctga cgcaaccccc actggttggg gcattgccac
     2161 cacctgtcag ctcctttccg ggactttcgc tttccccctc cctattgcca cggcggaact
     2221 catcgccgcc tgccttgccc gctgctggac aggggctcgg ctgttgggca ctgacaattc
     2281 cgtggtgttg tcggggaagc tgacgtcctt tccatggctg ctcgcctgtg ttgccacctg
     2341 gattctgcgc gggacgtcct tctgctacgt cccttcggcc ctcaatccag cggaccttcc
     2401 ttcccgcggc ctgctgccgg ctctgcggcc tcttccgcat cttcgccttc gccctcagac
     2461 gagtcggatc tccctttggg ccgcctcccc gcctgggtac ctttaagacc aatgacttac
     2521 aaggcagctg tagatcttag ccacttttta aaagaaaagg ggggactgga agggctaatt
     2581 cactcccaac gaagataaga tctgcttttt gcttgtactg ggtctctctg gttagaccag
     2641 atctgagcct gggagctctc tggctaacta gggaacccac tgcttaagcc tcaataaagc
     2701 ttgccttgag tgcttcaagt agtgtgtgcc cgtctgttgt gtgactctgg taactagaga
     2761 tccctcagac ccttttagtc agtgtggaaa atctctagca gtagtagttc atgtcatctt
     2821 attattcagt atttataact tgcaaagaaa tgaatatcag agagtgagag gaacttgttt
     2881 attgcagctt ataatggtta caaataaagc aatagcatca caaatttcac aaataaagca
     2941 tttttttcac tgcattctag ttgtggtttg tccaaactca tcaatgtatc ttatcatgtc
     3001 tggctctagc tatcccgccc ctaactccgc ccatcccgcc cctaactccg cccagttccg
     3061 cccattctcc gccccatggc tgactaattt tttttattta tgcagaggcc gaggccgcct
     3121 cggcctctga gctattccag aagtagtgag gaggcttttt tggaggccta gggacgtacc
     3181 caattcgccc tatagtgagt cgtattacgc gcgctcactg gccgtcgttt tacaacgtcg
     3241 tgactgggaa aaccctggcg ttacccaact taatcgcctt gcagcacatc cccctttcgc
     3301 cagctggcgt aatagcgaag aggcccgcac cgatcgccct tcccaacagt tgcgcagcct
     3361 gaatggcgaa tgggnnnnnn nnnnnnnnnn nnnnnnnnnn nnnnnnnnnn nnnnnnnnnn
     3421 nnnnnnnnnn nnnnnnnnnn nnnnnnnnnn nnnnnnnnnn nnnnnnnnnn nnnnnnnnnn
     3481 nnnnnnnnnn nnnnnnnncn nnnnnnnnnn nnnnnnnnnn nnnnnnnnnn nnnnnnnnnn
     3541 nnnnnnnnnn nnnnnnnnnn nnnnnnnnnn nnnnnnnnnn nnnnnnnnnn annnnnnnnn
     3601 nnnnnnnnnn nnnnnnnnnn nnnnnnnnnn nnnnnnnnnn cctttgacgt tggagtccac
     3661 gttctttaat agtggactct tgttccaaac tggaacaaca ctcaacccta tctcggtcta
     3721 ttcttttgat ttataaggga ttttgccgat ttcggcctat tggttaaaaa atgagctgat
     3781 ttaacaaaaa tttaacgcga attttaacaa aatattaacg cttacaattt aggtggcact
     3841 tttcggggaa atgtgcgcgg aacccctatt tgtttatttt tctaaataca ttcaaatatg
     3901 tatccgctca tgagacaata accctgataa atgcttcaat aatattgaaa aaggaagagt
     3961 atgagtattc aacatttccg tgtcgccctt attccctttt ttgcggcatt ttgccttcct
     4021 gtttttgctc acccagaaac gctggtgaaa gtaaaagatg ctgaagatca gttgggtgca
     4081 cgagtgggtt acatcgaact ggatctcaac agcggtaaga tccttgagag ttttcgcccc
     4141 gaagaacgtt ttccaatgat gagcactttt aaagttctgc tatgtggcgc ggtattatcc
     4201 cgtattgacg ccgggcaaga gcaactcggt cgccgcatac actattctca gaatgacttg
     4261 gttgagtact caccagtcac agaaaagcat cttacggatg gcatgacagt aagagaatta
     4321 tgcagtgctg ccataaccat gagtgataac actgcggcca acttacttct gacaacgatc
     4381 ggaggaccga aggagctaac cgcttttttg cacaacatgg gggatcatgt aactcgcctt
     4441 gatcgttggg aaccggagct gaatgaagcc ataccaaacg acgagcgtga caccacgatg
     4501 cctgtagcaa tggcaacaac gttgcgcaaa ctattaactg gcgaactact tactctagct
     4561 tcccggcaac aattaataga ctggatggag gcggataaag ttgcaggacc acttctgcgc
     4621 tcggcccttc cggctggctg gtttattgct gataaatctg gagccggtga gcgtgggtct
     4681 cgcggtatca ttgcagcact ggggccagat ggtaagccct cccgtatcgt agttatctac
     4741 acgacgggga gtcaggcaac tatggatgaa cgaaatagac agatcgctga gataggtgcc
     4801 tcactgatta agcattggta actgtcagac caagtttact catatatact ttagattgat
     4861 ttaaaacttc atttttaatt taaaaggatc taggtgaaga tcctttttga taatctcatg
     4921 accaaaatcc cttaacgtga gttttcgttc cactgagcgt cagaccccgt agaaaagatc
     4981 aaaggatctt cttgagatcc tttttttctg cgcgtaatct gctgcttgca aacaaaaaaa
     5041 ccaccgctac cagcggtggt ttgtttgccg gatcaagagc taccaactct ttttccgaag
     5101 gtaactggct tcagcagagc gcagatacca aatactgttc ttctagtgta gccgtagtta
     5161 ggccaccact tcaagaactc tgtagcaccg cctacatacc tcgctctgct aatcctgtta
     5221 ccagtggctg ctgccagtgg cgataagtcg tgtcttaccg ggttggactc aagacgatag
     5281 ttaccggata aggcgcagcg gtcgggctga acggggggtt cgtgcacaca gcccagcttg
     5341 gagcgaacga cctacaccga actgagatac ctacagcgtg agctatgaga aagcgccacg
     5401 cttcccgaag ggagaaaggc ggacaggtat ccggtaagcg gcagggtcgg aacaggagag
     5461 cgcacgaggg agcttccagg gggaaacgcc tggtatcttt atagtcctgt cgggtttcgc
     5521 cacctctgac ttgagcgtcg atttttgtga tgctcgtcag gggggcggag cctatggaaa
     5581 aacgccagca acgcggcctt tttacggttc ctggcctttt gctggccttt tgctcacatg
     5641 ttctttcctg cgttatcccc tgattctgtg gataaccgta ttaccgcctt tgagtgagct
     5701 gataccgctc gccgcagccg aacgaccgag cgcagcgagt cagtgagcga ggaagcggaa
     5761 gagcgcccaa tacgcaaacc gcctctcccc gcgcgttggc cgattcatta atgcagctgg
     5821 cacgacaggt ttcccgactg gaaagcgggc agtgagcgca acgcaattaa tgtgagttag
     5881 ctcactcatt aggcacccca ggctttacac tttatgcttc cggctcgtat gttgtgtgga
     5941 attgtgagcg gataacaatt tcacacagga aacagctatg accatgatta cgccaagcgc
     6001 gcaattaacc ctcactaaag ggaacaaaag ctggagctgc aagcttaatg tagtcttatg
     6061 caatactctt gtagtcttgc aacatggtaa cgatgagtta gcaacatgcc ttacaaggag
     6121 agaaaaagca ccgtgcatgg cgattggtgg aagtaaggtg gtacgatcgt gccttattag
     6181 gaaggcaaca gacgggtctg acatggattg gacgaaccac tgaattgccg cattgcagag
     6241 atattgtatt taagtgccta gctcgataca taaacgggtc tctctggtta gaccagatct
     6301 gagcctggga gctctctggc taactaggga acccactgct taagcctcaa taaagcttgc
     6361 cttgagtgct tcaagtagtg tgtgcccgtc tgttgtgtga ctctggtaac tagagatccc
     6421 tcagaccctt ttagtcagtg tggaaaatct ctagcagtgg cgcccgaaca gggacttgaa
     6481 agcgaaaggg aaaccagagg agctctctcg acgcaggact cggcttgctg aagcgcgcac
     6541 ggcaagaggc gaggggcggc gactggtgag tacgccaaaa attttgacta gcggaggcta
     6601 gaaggagaga gatgggtgcg agagcgtcag tattaagcgg gggagaatta gatcgcgatg
     6661 ggaaaaaatt cggttaaggc cagggggaaa gaaaaaatat aaattaaaac atatagtatg
     6721 ggcaagcagg gagctagaac gattcgcagt taatcctggc ctgttagaaa catcagaagg
     6781 ctgtagacaa atactgggac agctacaacc atcccttcag acaggatcag aagaacttag
     6841 atcattatat aatacagtag caaccctcta ttgtgtgcat caaaggatag agataaaaga
     6901 caccaaggaa gctttagaca agatagagga agagcaaaac aaaagtaaga ccaccgcaca
     6961 gcaagcggcc gctgatcttc agacctggag gaggagatat gagggacaat tggagaagtg
     7021 aattatataa atataaagta gtaaaaattg aaccattagg agtagcaccc accaaggcaa
     7081 agagaagagt ggtgcagaga gaaaaaagag cagtgggaat aggagctttg ttccttgggt
     7141 tcttgggagc agcaggaagc actatgggcg cagcgtcaat gacgctgacg gtacaggcca
     7201 gacaattatt gtctggtata gtgcagcagc agaacaattt gctgagggct attgaggcgc
     7261 aacagcatct gttgcaactc acagtctggg gcatcaagca gctccaggca agaatcctgg
     7321 ctgtggaaag atacctaaag gatcaacagc tcctggggat ttggggttgc tctggaaaac
     7381 tcatttgcac cactgctgtg ccttggaatg ctagttggag taataaatct ctggaacaga
     7441 tttggaatca cacgacctgg atggagtggg acagagaaat taacaattac acaagcttaa
     7501 tacactcctt aattgaagaa tcgcaaaacc agcaagaaaa gaatgaacaa gaattattgg
     7561 aattagataa atgggcaagt ttgtggaatt ggtttaacat aacaaattgg ctgtggtata
     7621 taaaattatt cataatgata gtaggaggct tggtaggttt aagaatagtt tttgctgtac
     7681 tttctatagt gaatagagtt aggcagggat attcaccatt atcgtttcag acccacctcc
     7741 caaccccgag gggacccgac aggcccgaag gaatagaaga agaaggtgga gagagagaca
     7801 gagacagatc cattcgatta gtgaacggat ctcgacggta tcgatcacga gactagtatc
     7861 gagcggccgc ccccttcacc gagggcctat ttcccatgat tccttcatat ttgcatatac
     7921 gatacaaggc tgttagagag ataattggaa ttaatttgac tgtaaacaca aagatattag
     7981 tacaaaatac gtgacgtaga aagtaataat ttcttgggta gtttgcagtt ttaaaattat
     8041 gttttaaaat ggactatcat atgcttaccg taacttgaaa gtatttcgat ttcttggctt
     8101 tatatatctt gtggaaagga cgaaacaccg ggtcttcgag aagacctgtt ttagagctag
     8161 aaatagcaag ttaaaataag gctagtccgt tatcaacttg aaaaagtggc accgagtcgg
     8221 tgcttttttt aattctcgac ctcgagacaa atggcagtat tcatccacaa ttttaaaaga
     8281 aaagggggga ttggggggta cagtgcaggg gaaagaatag tagacataat agcaacagac
     8341 atacaaacta aagaattaca aaaacaaatt acaaaaattc aaaattttcg ggtttattac
     8401 agggacagca gagatccact ttggccgcgg ctcgaggcga taagctttgc aaagatggat
     8461 aaagttttaa acagagagga atctttgcag ctaatggacc ttctaggtct tgaaaggagt
     8521 gggaattggc tccggtgccc gtcagtgggc agagcgcaca tcgcccacag tccccgagaa
     8581 gttgggggga ggggtcggca attgaaccgg tgcctagaga aggtggcgcg gggtaaactg
     8641 ggaaagtgat gtcgtgtact ggctccgcct ttttcccgag ggtgggggag aaccgtatat
     8701 aagtgcagta gtcgccgtga acgttctttt tcgcaacggg tttgccgcca gaacacaggt
     8761 aagtgccgtg tgtggttccc gcgggcctgg cctctttacg ggttatggcc cttgcgtgcc
     8821 ttgaattact tccacctggc t
//
