>Addgene plasmid #158326 | pLKO_AU1.Ollas.NWS_NGFR | depositor partial sequence | sequence record 305521 | Tagged NGFR
ATGGGGGCAGGTGCCACCGGCCGCGCCATGGACGGGCCGCGCCTGCTGCTGTTGCTGCTTCTGGGGGTGT
CCCTTGGAGGTGCCAAGGAGGCATGCGACACCTATCGGTACATTGGAGGAGGCGGGGGAGGGAGCGGCTT
CGCCAACGAGCTGGGCCCCAGGCTGATGGGCAAGTGCGGAGGAGGCGGGGGAGGGAACTGGTCCCACCCC
CAATTCGAGAAACCCACAGGCCTGTACACACACAGCGGTGAGTGCTGCAAAGCCTGCAACCTGGGCGAGG
GTGTGGCCCAGCCTTGTGGAGCCAACCAGACCGTGTGTGAGCCCTGCCTGGACAGCGTGACGTTCTCCGA
CGTGGTGAGCGCGACCGAGCCGTGCAAGCCGTGCACCGAGTGCGTGGGGCTCCAGAGCATGTCGGCGCCG
TGCGTGGAGGCCGACGACGCCGTGTGCCGCTGCGCCTACGGCTACTACCAGGATGAGACGACTGGGCGCT
GCGAGGCGTGCCGCGTGTGCGAGGCGGGCTCGGGCCTCGTGTTCTCCTGCCAGGACAAGCAGAACACCGT
GTGCGAGGAGTGCCCCGACGGCACGTATTCCGACGAGGCCAACCACGTGGACCCGTGCCTGCCCTGCACC
GTGTGCGAGGACACCGAGCGCCAGCTCCGCGAGTGCACACGCTGGGCCGACGCCGAGTGCGAGGAGATCC
CTGGCCGTTGGATTACACGGTCCACACCCCCAGAGGGCTCGGACAGCACAGCCCCCAGCACCCAGGAGCC
TGAGGCACCTCCAGAACAAGACCTCATAGCCAGCACGGTGGCAGGTGTGGTGACCACAGTGATGGGCAGC
TCCCAGCCCGTGGTGACCCGAGGCACCACCGACAACCTCATCCCTGTCTATTGCTCCATCCTGGCTGCTG
TGGTTGTGGGCCTTGTGGCCTACATAGCCTTCAAGAGGTGGAACAGGGGTATCCTCTAG
